Addgene plasmid #231013: pSico-U6-tornado:6xMBS:8G8ApA-syn-GFP-TVA-oG-WPRE-bGHpA
Purpose: Lentiviral helper virus for G-deleted rabies tracing, with U6-driven transcript amenable for nuclear capture in the presence of RVdG expressing MS2-KASH.
Depositing lab: Tomasz Nowakowski. Depositing organization: University of California, San Francisco (UCSF). Publication: High-Complexity Barcoded Rabies Virus for Scalable Circuit Mapping Using Single-Cell and Single-Nucleus Sequencing. Shin D, Urbanek ME, Larson HH, Moussa AJ, Lee KY, Baker DL, Standen-Bloom E, Ramachandran S, Bogdanoff D, Cadwell CR, Nowakowski TJ. bioRxiv [Preprint]. 2024 Dec 11:2024.10.01.616167. doi: 10.1101/2024.10.01.616167. PubMed 39713304.
Backbone
  Vector backbone: pSico
  Backbone manufacturer: Tyler Jacks
  Backbone size w/o insert (bp): 5005
  Total vector size (bp): 9360
  Modifications to backbone: CMV promoter was swapped for synapsin promoter. The transgene is flipped relative to LTRs, and requires co-transfection with Nodamura B2 (Addgene #17228) during viral packaging to obtain high titers.
  Vector type: Lentiviral
Growth in bacteria
  Bacterial resistance: Ampicillin, 100 μg/mL
  Growth temperature: 37°C
  Growth strain: NEB Stable
  Copy number: High Copy
Gene/Insert 1
  Gene/Insert name: Enhanced GFP (alt name: EGFP)
  Species: Synthetic
  Insert size (bp): 717
  Promoter: human synapsin I
  Cloning method: Gibson Cloning
  Sequencing primers: 5′ agagcgcagtcgagaaaccg
Gene/Insert 2
  Gene/Insert name: TVA
  Species: G. gallus (chicken)
  Insert size (bp): 471
  Entrez Gene: CD320 (a.k.a. TVA)
  Promoter: human synapsin I
  Cloning method: Gibson Cloning
  Sequencing primers: 5′ TCACATGGTCCTGCTGGAG
Gene/Insert 3
  Gene/Insert name: optimized G (alt name: oG)
  Species: Synthetic
  Insert size (bp): 1575
  Promoter: human synapsin I
  Cloning method: Gibson Cloning
  Sequencing primers: 5′ CTCGTCCCGGATAAGAGTC; 3′ CATAGCGTAAAAGGAGCAACA
Gene/Insert 4
  Gene/Insert name: Tornado expression system containing 6X MS2 binding sites and 8G8A synthetic poly A capture sequence
  Species: Synthetic
  Insert size (bp): 659
  Promoter: human U6
  Cloning method: Gibson Cloning
  Sequencing primers: 5′ GACTATCATATGCTTACCGT
Resource information
  A portion of this plasmid was derived from a plasmid made by: Euiseok Kim and Ed Callaway (optimized G), Samie Jaffrey (tornado expression system), Robert Singer (high affinity 6x MS2 sequence).
Terms and licenses: Academic/Nonprofit Terms; Industry Terms: Not Available to Industry
Depositor comments: Please visit https://doi.org/10.1101/2024.10.01.616167 for bioRxiv preprint.
How to cite: pSico-U6-tornado:6xMBS:8G8ApA-syn-GFP-TVA-oG-WPRE-bGHpA was a gift from Tomasz Nowakowski (Addgene plasmid # 231013 ; http://n2t.net/addgene:231013 ; RRID:Addgene_231013)
