[The description below was written by a language model from this plasmid's Addgene catalogue record and pLannotate feature annotations shown in this document.]
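Description:
pSico-U6-tornado:6xMBS:8G8ApA-syn-GFP-TVA-oG-WPRE-bGHpA is a lentiviral transfer plasmid built on the pSico backbone, designed as a helper virus for monosynaptic tracing with G-deleted rabies virus (RVdG). It is maintained in bacteria through a high-copy ColE1/pUC-type origin and an ampicillin resistance gene. The lentiviral framework comprises a CMV enhancer/promoter-driven truncated HIV-1 5' LTR, the Ψ packaging signal, RRE, cPPT/CTS and a 3' LTR. The catalogue lists a total size of 9360 bp, whereas the sequenced record behind the feature table is 10,306 nt; the record does not explain this difference.

The payload sits in the opposite orientation to the LTRs, as the feature strands confirm. Because this antisense arrangement reduces titre, the depositor notes that the Nodamura virus B2 protein must be co-transfected during packaging. The backbone's internal CMV promoter was replaced with the neuron-specific human synapsin I promoter, which drives EGFP, the avian TVA receptor and optimized rabies glycoprotein (oG) in series, followed by WPRE and a bGH polyadenylation signal. The elements linking the three coding sequences are not annotated. TVA permits entry of EnvA-pseudotyped rabies virus, oG complements the deleted glycoprotein to allow trans-synaptic spread, and EGFP marks starter cells.

A separate human U6 promoter drives a Tornado cassette, in which flanking twister ribozymes promote circularization of the transcript into a stable RNA. This RNA carries six high-affinity MS2 binding sites and a synthetic 8G8A poly(A)-like capture sequence. When the RVdG expresses MS2-KASH, the transcript can be retained at the nucleus, allowing helper-expressing cells to be identified in single-nucleus sequencing alongside barcoded rabies circuit mapping.
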