Features (pLannotate 1.2.2; 26 found; start..end, strand, type, name):
    257..595     -  CDS            HIV-1 gag (fragment): gag protein from human immunodeficiency virus 1; gag
    579..704     -  misc_feature   HIV-1 Ψ: packaging signal of human immunodeficiency virus type 1
    751..931     -  LTR            5' LTR (truncated): truncated 5' long terminal repeat (LTR) from HIV-1
    949..1148    -  promoter       CMV promoter: human cytomegalovirus (CMV) immediate early promoter
   1149..1528    -  enhancer       CMV enhancer: human cytomegalovirus immediate early enhancer
   1683..1735    +  misc_feature   bom (fragment): basis of mobility region from pBR322
   1794..1898    +  promoter       AmpR promoter: bla
   1899..2759    +  CDS            AmpR: β-lactamase; bla; confers resistance to ampicillin, carbenicillin, and related antibiotics
   2930..3518    +  rep_origin     ori: high-copy-number ColE1/pMB1/pBR322/pUC origin of replication
   3580..3760    -  LTR            5' LTR (truncated): truncated 5' long terminal repeat (LTR) from HIV-1
   3768..4080    -  LTR            5' LTR (fragment): 5' long terminal repeat (LTR) from HIV-1
   4082..4101    -  misc_feature   cPPT/CTS (fragment): central polypurine tract and central termination sequence of HIV-1
   4147..4387    +  promoter       U6 promoter: RNA polymerase III promoter for human U6 snRNA
   4405..4471    +  ncRNA          twister-P3 (fragment): Accession: RF03154 - type-P3 twister ribozyme
   4843..4861    +  promoter       T7 promoter: promoter for bacteriophage T7 RNA polymerase
   4868..4893    +  misc_feature   MCS (fragment): multiple cloning site
   5107..5554    +  promoter       hSyn promoter: human synapsin I promoter; confers neuron-specific expression (Kügler et al., 2003)
   5575..6291    +  CDS            EGFP: EGFP is a basic (constitutively fluorescent) green fluorescent protein published in 1996, derived from Aequorea victoria. It is reported to be a rapidly-maturing weak dimer with moderate acid sensitivity.
   6361..6831    +  CDS            RSVR_COTJA: Experimental evidence at protein level: Swiss-Prot protein existence level 1. Responsible for susceptibility to the retrovirus subgroup A Rous sarcoma virus. From Coturnix japonica (Japanese quail) (Coturnix coturnix japonica).
   6910..8481    +  CDS            G (sequence partly withheld): GLYCO_RABVP - Experimental evidence at protein level: Swiss-Prot protein existence level 1. Attaches the virus to host cellular receptor, inducing endocytosis of the virion. In the endosome, the acidic pH induces conformational changes in the glycoprotein trimer, which trigger fusion between virus and cell membrane. There is convincing in vitro evidence that the muscular form of the nicotinic acetylcholine receptor (nAChR), the neuronal cell adhesion molecule (NCAM), and the p75 neurotrophin receptor (p75NTR) bind glycoprotein and thereby facilitate rabies virus entry into cells (By similarity
   8526..9114    +  misc_feature   WPRE: woodchuck hepatitis virus posttranscriptional regulatory element
   9121..9148    +  CDS            TagBFP (fragment): monomeric blue fluorescent protein mammalian codon-optimized
   9229..9453    +  polyA_signal   bGH poly(A) signal: bovine growth hormone polyadenylation signal
   9511..9628    -  misc_feature   cPPT/CTS: central polypurine tract and central termination sequence of HIV-1
   9678..9778    -  CDS            Rev (fragment): human immunodeficiency virus 1 (HIV-1) Rev protein; rev; enhances nuclear export of unspliced and incompletely spliced viral mRNAs
  10155..82      -  misc_feature   RRE (across the origin): The Rev response element (RRE) of HIV-1 allows for Rev-dependent mRNA export from the nucleus to the cytoplasm.
>Addgene plasmid #231013 | pSico-U6-tornado:6xMBS:8G8ApA-syn-GFP-TVA-oG-WPRE-bGHpA | addgene full sequence | sequence record 459298 | Addgene NGS Result
TCTGGCCTGTACCGTCAGCGTCATTGACGCTGCGCCCATAGTGCTTCCTGCTGCTCCCAAGAACCCAAGG
AACAAAGCTCCTATTCCCACTGCTCTTTTTTCTCTCTGCACCACTCTTCTCTTTGCCTTGGTGGGTGCTA
CTCCTAATGGTTCAATTTTTACTACTTTATATTTATATAATTCACTTCTCCAATTGTCCCTCATATCTCC
TCCTCCAGGTCTGAAGATCAGCGGCCGGCCGCTTGCTGTGCGGTGGTCTTACTTTTGTTTTGCTCTTCCT
CTATCTTGTCTAAAGCTTCCTTGGTGTCTTTTATCTCTATCCTTTGATGCACACAATAGAGGGTTGCTAC
TGTATTATATAATGATCTAAGTTCTTCTGATCCTGTCTGAAGGGATGGTTGTAGCTGTCCCAGTATTTGT
CTACAGCCTTCTGATGTTTCTAACAGGCCAGGATTAACTGCGAATCGTTCTAGCTCCCTGCTTGCCCATA
CTATATGTTTTAATTTATATTTTTTCTTTCCCCCTGGCCTTAACCGAATTTTTTCCCATCGCGATCTAAT
TCTCCCCCGCTTAATACTGACGCTCTCGCACCCATCTCTCTCCTTCTAGCCTCCGCTAGTCAAAATTTTT
GGCGTACTCACCAGTCGCCGCCCCTCGCCTCTTGCCGTGCGCGCTTCAGCAAGCCGAGTCCTGCGTCGAG
AGAGCTCCTCTGGTTTCCCTTTCGCTTTCAAGTCCCTGTTCGGGCGCCACTGCTAGAGATTTTCCACACT
GACTAAAAGGGTCTGAGGGATCTCTAGTTACCAGAGTCACACAACAGACGGGCACACACTACTTGAAGCA
CTCAAGGCAAGCTTTATTGAGGCTTAAGCAGTGGGTTCCCTAGTTAGCCAGAGAGCTCCCAGGCTCAGAT
CTGGTCTAACCAGAGAGACCCAGTACAGGCAAAACGCGCTGCTTATATAGACCTCCCACCGTACACGCCT
ACCGCCCATTTGCGTCAATGGGGCGGAGTTGTTACGACATTTTGGAAAGTCCCGTTGATTTTGGTGCCAA
AACAAACTCCCATTGACGTCAATGGGGTGGAGACTTGGAAATCCCCGTGAGTCAAACCGCTATCCACGCC
CATTGATGTACTGCCAAAACCGCATCACCATGGTAATAGCGATGACTAATACGTAGATGTACTGCCAAGT
AGGAAAGTCCCATAAGGTCATGTACTGGGCATAATGCCAGGCGGGCCATTTACCGTCATTGACGTCAATA
GGGGGCGTACTTGGCATATGATACACTTGATGTACTGCCAAGTGGGCAGTTTACCGTAAATACTCCACCC
ATTGACGTCAATGGAAAGTCCCTATTGGCGTTACTATGGGAACATACGTCATTATTGACGTCAATGGGCG
GGGGTCGTTGGGCGGTCAGCCAGGCGGGCCATTTACCGTAAGTTATGTAACGCGGAACTCCATATATGGG
CTATGAACTAATGACCCCGTAATTGATTACTATTAATAACTAGTCAATAATCAATGTCAACGCGTATATC
TGGCCCGTACATCGCGAAGCAGCGCAAAACGCCTAACCCTAAGCAGATTCTTCATGCAATTGTCGGTCAA
GCCTTGCCTTGTTGTAGCTTAAATTTTGCTCGCGCACTACTCAGCGACCTCCAACACACAAGCAGGGAGC
AGATACTGGCTTAACTATGCGGCATCAGAGCAGATTGTACTGAGAGTGCACCATAGGGGATCGGGAGATC
TCCCGATCCGTCGACGTCAGGTGGCACTTTTCGGGGAAATGTGCGCGGAACCCCTATTTGTTTATTTTTC
TAAATACATTCAAATATGTATCCGCTCATGAGACAATAACCCTGATAAATGCTTCAATAATATTGAAAAA
GGAAGAGTATGAGTATTCAACATTTCCGTGTCGCCCTTATTCCCTTTTTTGCGGCATTTTGCCTTCCTGT
TTTTGCTCACCCAGAAACGCTGGTGAAAGTAAAAGATGCTGAAGATCAGTTGGGTGCACGAGTGGGTTAC
ATCGAACTGGATCTCAACAGCGGTAAGATCCTTGAGAGTTTTCGCCCCGAAGAACGTTTTCCAATGATGA
GCACTTTTAAAGTTCTGCTATGTGGCGCGGTATTATCCCGTATTGACGCCGGGCAAGAGCAACTCGGTCG
CCGCATACACTATTCTCAGAATGACTTGGTTGAGTACTCACCAGTCACAGAAAAGCATCTTACGGATGGC
ATGACAGTAAGAGAATTATGCAGTGCTGCCATAACCATGAGTGATAACACTGCGGCCAACTTACTTCTGA
CAACGATCGGAGGACCGAAGGAGCTAACCGCTTTTTTGCACAACATGGGGGATCATGTAACTCGCCTTGA
TCGTTGGGAACCGGAGCTGAATGAAGCCATACCAAACGACGAGCGTGACACCACGATGCCTGTAGCAATG
GCAACAACGTTGCGCAAACTATTAACTGGCGAACTACTTACTCTAGCTTCCCGGCAACAATTAATAGACT
GGATGGAGGCGGATAAAGTTGCAGGACCACTTCTGCGCTCGGCCCTTCCGGCTGGCTGGTTTATTGCTGA
TAAATCTGGAGCCGGTGAGCGTGGGTCTCGCGGTATCATTGCAGCACTGGGGCCAGATGGTAAGCCCTCC
CGTATCGTAGTTATCTACACGACGGGGAGTCAGGCAACTATGGATGAACGAAATAGACAGATCGCTGAGA
TAGGTGCCTCACTGATTAAGCATTGGTAACTGTCAGACCAAGTTTACTCATATATACTTTAGATTGATTT
AAAACTTCATTTTTAATTTAAAAGGATCTAGGTGAAGATCCTTTTTGATAATCTCATGACCAAAATCCCT
TAACGTGAGTTTTCGTTCCACTGAGCGTCAGACCCCGTAGAAAAGATCAAAGGATCTTCTTGAGATCCTT
TTTTTCTGCGCGTAATCTGCTGCTTGCAAACAAAAAAACCACCGCTACCAGCGGTGGTTTGTTTGCCGGA
TCAAGAGCTACCAACTCTTTTTCCGAAGGTAACTGGCTTCAGCAGAGCGCAGATACCAAATACTGTTCTT
CTAGTGTAGCCGTAGTTAGGCCACCACTTCAAGAACTCTGTAGCACCGCCTACATACCTCGCTCTGCTAA
TCCTGTTACCAGTGGCTGCTGCCAGTGGCGATAAGTCGTGTCTTACCGGGTTGGACTCAAGACGATAGTT
ACCGGATAAGGCGCAGCGGTCGGGCTGAACGGGGGGTTCGTGCACACAGCCCAGCTTGGAGCGAACGACC
TACACCGAACTGAGATACCTACAGCGTGAGCTATGAGAAAGCGCCACGCTTCCCGAAGGGAGAAAGGCGG
ACAGGTATCCGGTAAGCGGCAGGGTCGGAACAGGAGAGCGCACGAGGGAGCTTCCAGGGGGAAACGCCTG
GTATCTTTATAGTCCTGTCGGGTTTCGCCACCTCTGACTTGAGCGTCGATTTTTGTGATGCTCGTCAGGG
GGGCGGAGCCTATGGAAAAACGCCAGCAACGCGGCCTTTTTACGGTTCCTGGCCTTTTGCTGGCCTTTTG
CTCACATGCTGCTAGAGATTTTCCACACTGACTAAAAGGGTCTGAGGGATCTCTAGTTACCAGAGTCACA
CAACAGACGGGCACACACTACTTGAAGCACTCAAGGCAAGCTTTATTGAGGCTTAAGCAGTGGGTTCCCT
AGTTAGCCAGAGAGCTCCCAGGCTCAGATCTGGTCTAACCAGAGAGACCCAGTACAGTCCGGATGCAGCT
CTCGGGCCATGTGATGAAATGCTAGGCGGCTGTCAAACCTCCACTCTAATACTTCTCTCTCCGGGTCATC
CATCCCATGCAGGCTCACAGGGTGTAACAAGCGGGTGTTCTCTCCTTCATTGGCTTCTTCTACCTTCTCT
TGCTCAACTGGTACTAGCTTGTAGCACCATCCAAAGGTCAGTGGATATCTGATCCCTGGCCCTGGTGTGT
AGTTCTGCCAATCAGGGAAGTAGCCTTGTGTGTGGTAGATCCACAGATCAAGGATATCTTGTCTTCGTTG
GGAGTGAATTAGCCCTTCCAGTCCCCCCTTTTCTTTTAAAAAGTGGCTAAGATCTACAGCTGCCTTGTAA
GTCATTGGTCTTAAAGGAGGGCCTATTTCCCATGATTCCTTCATATTTGCATATACGATACAAGGCTGTT
AGAGAGATAATTGGAATTAATTTGACTGTAAACACAAAGATATTAGTACAAAATACGTGACGTAGAAAGT
AATAATTTCTTGGGTAGTTTGCAGTTTTAAAATTATGTTTTAAAATGGACTATCATATGCTTACCGTAAC
TTGAAAGTATTTCGATTTCTTGGCTTTATATATCTTGTGGAAAGGACGAAACACCGTCACCGGCCGCACT
CGCCGGTCCCAAGCCCGGATAAAATGGGAGGGGGCGGGAAACCGCCTAACCATGCCGAGTGCGGCCGCAA
CCTACAAACGAACCTACAAACGGGTGGAGGATCACCCCACCCGACACTTCACAATCAAGGGGTACAATAC
ACAAGGGTGGAGGAACACCCCACCCTCCAGACACATTACACAGAAATCCAATCAAACAGAAGCACCATCA
GGGCTTCTGCTACCAAATTTATCTCAAAAAACTACAACAAGGAATCACCATCAGGGATTCCCTGTGCAAT
ATACGTCAAACGAGGGCCACGACGGGAGGACGATCACGCCTCCCGAATATCGGCATGTCTGGCTTTCGAA
TTCAGTGCGTGGAGCATCAGCCCACGCAGCCAATCAGAGTCGGCGAGAAGGTCACTGCCCGTATGTGCGG
ACACAGGGATTTTAATACGACTCACTATAGGGATAATTTCGAATTCTGCAGTCGACGGTACCGTTAACCC
TTGGCACCCGAGAATTCCAGTTAACCGCTAGCTTTTCAGTCGAGAAAAAAAAGAAAAAAAGAAAAAAAGA
AAAAGTGGCCGCGGTCGGCGTGGACTGTAGAACACTGCCAATGCCGGTCCCAAGCCCGGATAAAAGTGGA
GGGTACAGTCCACGCTTTTTTCTAATTAGGCGGCCGCGTATTACCGCCATGCATGTGCCCGTCAGTAGTG
CAAGTGGGTTTTAGGACCAGGATGAGGCGGGGTGGGGGTGCCTACCTGACGACCGACCCCGACCCACTGG
ACAAGCACCCAACCCCCATTCCCCAAATTGCGCATCCCCTATCAGAGAGGGGGAGGGGAAACAGGATGCG
GCGAGGCGCGTGCGCACTGCCAGCTTCAGCACCGCGGACAGTGCCTTCGCCCCCGCCTGGCGGCGCGCGC
CACCGCCGCCTCAGCACTGAAGGCGCGCTGACGTCACTCGCCGGTCCCCCGCAAACTCCCCTTCCCGGCC
ACCTTGGTCGCGTCCGCGCCGCCGCCGGCCCAGCCGGACCGCACCACGCGAGGCGCGAGATAGGGGGGCA
CGGGCGCGACCATCTGCGCTGCGGCGCCGGCGACTCAGCGCTGCCTCAGTCTGCGGTGGGCAGCGGAGGA
GTCGTGTCGTGCCTGAGAGCGCAGTCGAGAAACCGGTCGCCACCATGGTGAGCAAGGGCGAGGAGCTGTT
CACCGGGGTGGTGCCCATCCTGGTCGAGCTGGACGGCGACGTAAACGGCCACAAGTTCAGCGTGTCCGGC
GAGGGCGAGGGCGATGCCACCTACGGCAAGCTGACCCTGAAGTTCATCTGCACCACCGGCAAGCTGCCCG
TGCCCTGGCCCACCCTCGTGACCACCCTGACCTACGGCGTGCAGTGCTTCAGCCGCTACCCCGACCACAT
GAAGCAGCACGACTTCTTCAAGTCCGCCATGCCCGAAGGCTACGTCCAGGAGCGCACCATCTTCTTCAAG
GACGACGGCAACTACAAGACCCGCGCCGAGGTGAAGTTCGAGGGCGACACCCTGGTGAACCGCATCGAGC
TGAAGGGCATCGACTTCAAGGAGGACGGCAACATCCTGGGGCACAAGCTGGAGTACAACTACAACAGCCA
CAACGTCTATATCATGGCCGACAAGCAGAAGAACGGCATCAAGGTGAACTTCAAGATCCGCCACAACATC
GAGGACGGCAGCGTGCAGCTCGCCGACCACTACCAGCAGAACACCCCCATCGGCGACGGCCCCGTGCTGC
TGCCCGACAACCACTACCTGAGCACCCAGTCCGCCCTGAGCAAAGACCCCAACGAGAAGCGCGATCACAT
GGTCCTGCTGGAGTTCGTGACCGCCGCCGGGATCACTCTCGGCATGGACGAGCTGTACAAGGGGTCCGGG
GAAGGGCGCGGTTCCTTGCTTACGTGTGGTGACGTGGAGGAGAATCCTGGGCCTCGCACGATGGCAAGGC
TTCTTCCAGCCCTTCTTCTGCTCCTGCTGCCAGGCAATGTAACGGGGAACGGCTCAGGTAATGGATCATT
GTCCCGGTGTCCACCAGGTCAATTCAGGTGTAGTGAGCCCCCGGGCGCACATGGGGAATGTTACCCACAG
GATTGGCTTTGCGACGGGCATCCAGACTGCGACGATGGAAGAGATGAATGGGGCTGTGGTACAAGTGCAA
TTCCTGCGGTGCCTACGGATAACGGAACTGAGGCACCCACGGCTCCAGCTCCAGGTCGGGCGCTTCCCGC
ACGGAATCACGGACGGATGTGGATGCTGATAACAGCGGTTTTGCTCTGTTGTCTCGTAGCCGTCGGGGGG
ATAGCCGCATGGGGCAAGTCCAAAGCAAAGAGCCGCTCTGATATTTTTTCATTGGAGTCAGCTTCTAAGG
AACTTCTCGTCCCGGATAAGAGTCAGGCGGACCTGTTCAGTGGTTCAGGACAGTGCACGAATTATGCCTT
GCTCAAATTGGCCGGAGACGTCGAGTCAAACCCAGGTCCTGCAGGCACCATGGTGCCCCAAGCGCTGTTG
TTCGTTCCTCTGTTGGTGTTCCCACTGTGCTTTGGT
[1197 nt withheld, positions 6967-8163]
GCAGACCCCAGTACGGTATTCAAAAATGGTGATGAGGCCGAAGACTTTGTAGAGGTCCACTTGCCAGATG
TACATGAACGAATCAGTGGGGTAGACCTCGGGCTTCCAAACTGGGGCAAGTACGTTCTTCTCAGTGCCGG
AGCGTTGACCGCCCTCATGCTGATAATATTCCTCATGACGTGCTGGCGGAGAGTGAACAGATCCGAACCA
ACCCAACATAACCTGCGAGGGACAGGTCGGGAAGTGTCTGTAACTCCACAATCCGGGAAAATCATATCTT
CCTGGGAGAGCCATAAGTCTGGTGGTGAGACCCGACTGTAATTTGTAGCGGCCGCTACAAAGCTTATGCC
GACGTACGATCCAATCAACCTCTGGATTACAAAATTTGTGAAAGATTGACTGGTATTCTTAACTATGTTG
CTCCTTTTACGCTATGTGGATACGCTGCTTTAATGCCTTTGTATCATGCTATTGCTTCCCGTATGGCTTT
CATTTTCTCCTCCTTGTATAAATCCTGGTTGCTGTCTCTTTATGAGGAGTTGTGGCCCGTTGTCAGGCAA
CGTGGCGTGGTGTGCACTGTGTTTGCTGACGCAACCCCCACTGGTTGGGGCATTGCCACCACCTGTCAGC
TCCTTTCCGGGACTTTCGCTTTCCCCCTCCCTATTGCCACGGCGGAACTCATCGCCGCCTGCCTTGCCCG
CTGCTGGACAGGGGCTCGGCTGTTGGGCACTGACAATTCCGTGGTGTTGTCGGGGAAATCATCGTCCTTT
CCTTGGCTGCTCGCCTGTGTTGCCACCTGGATTCTGCGCGGGACGTCCTTCTGCTACGTCCCTTCGGCCC
TCAATCCAGCGGACCTTCCTTCCCGCGGCCTGCTGCCGGCTCTGCGGCCTCTTCCGCGTCTTCGCCTTCG
CCCTCAGACGAGTCGGATCTCCCTTTGGGCCGCCTCCCCGCGTCCTGGACCTCCCTAGCAAACTGGGGCA
CAAGCGAATTCCCACCTAGGTAGGGATCCAAGGGTACCTTCGGCGCGCCGTATGATCATTGGCTAGCTCG
ACATGTCTACTCGAGCTGTGCCTTCTAGTTGCCAGCCATCTGTTGTTTGCCCCTCCCCCGTGCCTTCCTT
GACCCTGGAAGGTGCCACTCCCACTGTCCTTTCCTAATAAAATGAGGAAATTGCATCGCATTGTCTGAGT
AGGTGTCATTCTATTCTGGGGGGTGGGGTGGGGCAGGACAGCAAGGGGGAGGATTGGGAAGACAATAGCA
GGCATGCTGGGGATGCGGTGGGCTCTATGGCTAGAGCGGGCCCGGTACTAACCAAACTGGATCTCTGCTG
TCCCTGTAATAAACCCGAAAATTTTGAATTTTTGTAATTTGTTTTTGTAATTCTTTAGTTTGTATGTCTG
TTGCTATTATGTCTACTATTCTTTCCCCTGCACTGTACCCCCCAATCCCCCCTTTTCTTTTAAAATTGTG
GATGAATACTGCCATTTGTCTGCAGAATTGGCGCACGCAGTGCCGATCCGTTCACTAATCGAATGGATCT
GTCTCTGTCTCTCTCTCCACCTTCTTCTTCTATTCCTTCGGGCCTGTCGGGTCCCCTCGGGGTTGGGAGG
TGGGTCTGAAACGATAATGGTGAATATCCCTGCCTAACTCTATTCACTATAGAAAGTACAGCAAAAACTA
TTCTTAAACCTACCAAGCCTCCTACTATCATTATGAATAATTTTATATACCACAGCCAATTTGTTATGTT
AAACCAATTCCACAAACTTGCCCATTTATCTAATTCCAATAATTCTTGTTCATTCTTTTCTTGCTGGTTT
TGCGATTCTTCAATTAAGGAGTGTATTAAGCTTGTGTAATTGTTAATTTCTCTGTCCCACTCCATCCAGG
TCGTGTGATTCCAAATCTGTTCCAGAGATTTATTACTCCAACTAGCATTCCAAGGCACAGCAGTGGTGCA
AATGAGTTTTCCAGAGCAACCCCAAATCCCCAGGAGCTGTTGATCCTTTAGGTATCTTTCCACAGCCAGG
ATTCTTGCCTGGAGCTGCTTGATGCCCCAGACTGTGAGTTGCAACAGATGCTGTTGCGCCTCAATAGCCC
TCAGCAAATTGTTCTGCTGCTGCACTATACCAGACAATAATTG
